>Addgene plasmid #118542 | pMRE-Tn5-163 | addgene full sequence | sequence record 366486 | Addgene NGS Result
ATTGGGGATCAATTCCGTTTTCCGCTGCATAACCCTGCTTCGGGGTCATTATAGCGATTTTTTCGGTATA
TCCATCCTTTTTCGCACGATATACAGGATTTTGCCAAAGGGTTCGTGTAGACTTTCCTTGGTGTATCCAA
CGGCGTCAGCCGGGCAGGATAGGTGAAGTAGGCCCACCCGCGAGCGGGTGTTCCTTCTTCACTGTCCCTT
ATTCGCACCTGGCGGTGCTCAACGGGAATCCTGCTCTGCGAGGCTGGCCGGCTACCGCCGGCGTAACAGA
TGAGGGCAAGCGGATGGCTGATGAAACCAAGCCAACCAGGAAGGGCAGCCCACCTATCACGGAATTGATC
CGGCCACGATGCGTCCGGCGTAGAGGATCTGAAGATCAGCAGTTCAACCTGTTGATAGTACGTACTAAGC
TCTCATGTTTCACGTACTAAGCTCTCATGTTTAACGTACTAAGCTCTCATGTTTAACGAACTAAACCCTC
ATGGCTAACGTACTAAGCTCTCATGTTTCACGTACTAAGCTCTCATGTTTGAACAATAAAATTAATATAA
ATCAGCAACTTAAATAGCCTCTAAGGTTTTAAGTTTTATAAGAAAAAAAAGAATATATAAGGCTTTTAAA
GCTTTTAAGGTTTAACGGTTGTGGACAACAAGCCAGGGATGTAACGCACTGAGAAGCCCTTAGAGCCTCT
CAAAGCAATTTTGAGTGACACAGGAACACTTAACGGCTGACATGGGAATTAATTCTGACTCTTATACACA
AGTGCGGCCCTCGAATTGACGCGCTCCACCGCGGTGGCGGCCGCTCTAGAACTAGTGGATCCCCCGGGCT
GCAGGAATTCGATATCCATAAACTGCCAGGAATTGGGGATCGGATTCGAGCTCTCAGCGATCGGCTCGTT
GCCCTGCGCCGCTCCAAAGCCCGCGACGCAGCGCCGGCAGGCAGAGCAAGTAGAGGGCAGCGCCTGCAAT
CCATGCCCACCCGTTCCACGTTGTTATAGAAGCCGCATAGATCGCCGTGAAGAGGAGGGGTCCGACGATC
GAGGTCAGGCTGGTGAGCGCCGCCAGTGAGCCTTGCAGCTGCCCCTGACGTTCCTCATCCACCTGCCTGG
ACAACATTGCTTGCAGCGCCGGCATTCCGATGCCACCCGAAGCAAGCAGGACCATGATCGGGAACGCCAT
CCATCCCCGTGTCGCGAAGGCAAGCAGGATGTAGCCTGTGCCGTCGGCAATCATTCCGAGCATGAGTGCC
CGCCTTTCGCCGAGCCGGGCGGCTACAGGGCCGGTGATCATTGCCTGGGCGAGTGAATGCAGAATGCCAA
ATGCGGCAAGCGAAATGCCGATCGTGGTCGCGTCCCAGTGAAAGCGATCCTCGCCGAAAATGACCCAAAG
CGCGGCCGGCACCTGTCCGACAAGTTGCATGATGAAGAAGACCGCCATCAGGGCGGCGACGACGGTCATG
CCCCGGGCCCACCGGAACGAAGCGAGCGGGTTGAGAGCCTCCCGGCGTAACGGCCGGCGTTCGCCTTTGT
GCGACTCCGGCAAAAGGAAACAGCCCGTCAGGAAATTGAGGCCGTTCAAGGCTGCCGCGGCGAAGAACGG
AGCGTGGGGGGAGAAACCGCCCATCAGCCCACCGAGCACAGGTCCCGCGACCATCCCGAACCCGAAACAG
GCGCTCATGAAGCCGAAGTGCCGCGCGCGCTCATCGCCATCAGTGATATCGGCAATATAAGCGCCGGCTA
CCGCCCCAGTCGCCCCGGTGATGCCGGCCACGATCCGCCCGATATAGAGAACCCAAAGGAAAGGCGCTGT
CGCCATGATGGCGTAGTCGACAGTGGCGCCGGCCAGCGAGACGAGCAAGATTGGCCGCCGCCCGAAACGA
TCCGACAGCGCGCCCAGCACAGGTGCGCAGGCAAATTGCACCAACGCATACAGCGCCAGCAGAATGCCAT
AGTGGGCGGTGACGTCGTTCGAGTGAACCAGATCGCGCAGGAGGCCCGGCAGCACCGGCATAATCAGGCC
GATGCCGACAGCGTCGAGCGCGACAGTGCTCAGAATTACGATCAGGGGTATGTTGGGTTTCACGTCTGGC
CTCCGGACCAGCGGAGGCTGGTCCGATTGAACGCGCGGATTCTTTATCACTGATAAGTTGGTGGACATAT
TATGTTTATCAGTGATAAAGTGTCAAGCATGACAAAGTTGCAGCCGAATACAGTGATCCGTGCCGCCCTG
GACCTGTTGAACGAGGTCGGCGTAGACGGTCTGACGACACGCAAACTGGCGGAACGGTTGGGGGTTCAGC
AGCCGGCGCTTTACTGGCACTTCAGGAACAAGCGGGCGCTGCTCGACGCACTGGCCGAAGCCATGCTGGC
GGAGAATCATACGCATTCGGTGCCGAGAGCCGACGACGACTGGCGCTCATTTCTGATCGGGAATGCCCGC
AGCTTCAGGCAGGCGCTGCTCGCCTACCGCGATGGCGCGCGCATCCATGCCGGCACGCGACCGGGCGCAC
CGCAGATGGAAACGGCCGACGCGCAGCTTCGCTTCCTCTGCGAGGCGGGTTTTTCGGCCGGGGACGCCGT
CAATGCGCTGATGACAATCAGCTACTTCACTGTTGGGGCCGTGCTTGAGGAGCAGGCCGGCGACAGCGAT
GCCGGCGAGCGCGGCGGCACCGTTGAACAGGCTCCGCTCTCGCCGCTGTTGCGGGCCGCGATAGACGCCT
TCGACGAAGCCGGTCCGGACGCAGCGTTCGAGCAGGGACTCGCGGTGATTGTCGATGGATTGGCGAAAAG
GAGGCTCGTTGTCAGGAACGTTGAAGGACCGAGAAAGGGTGCTAAGAAACCATTATTATCATGAAGCTCG
CACGCTGCCGCAAGCACTCAGGGCGCAAGGGCTGCTAAAGGAAGCGGAACACGTAGAAAGCCAGTCCGCA
GAAACGGTGCTGACCCCGGATGAATGTCAGCTACTGGGCTATCTGGACAAGGGAAAACGCAAGCGCAAAG
AGAAAGCAGGTAGCTTGCAGTGGGCTTACATGGCGATAGCTAGACTGGGCGGTTTTATGGACAGCAAGCG
AACCGGAATTGCCAGCTGGGGCGCCCTCTGGTAAGGTTGGGAAGCCCTGCAAAGTAAACTGGATGGCTTT
CTTGCCGCCAAGGATCTGATGGCGCAGGGGATCAAGATCTGATCAAGAGACAGGATACTAGTGGAGGAAG
AAAAAATGGTGAGCAAGGGCGAGGAGCTGTTCACCGGGGTGGTGCCCATCCTGGTCGAGCTGGACGGCGA
CGTAAACGGCCACAAGTTCAGCGTGTCCGGCGAGGGCGAGGGCGATGCCACCTACGGCAAGCTGACCCTG
AAGCTGATCTGCACCACCGGCAAGCTGCCCGTGCCCTGGCCCACCCTCGTGACCACCCTGGGCTACGGCG
TGCAGTGCTTCGCCCGCTACCCCGACCACATGAAGCAGCACGACTTCTTCAAGTCCGCCATGCCCGAAGG
CTACGTCCAGGAGCGCACCATCTTCTTCAAGGACGACGGCAACTACAAGACCCGCGCCGAGGTGAAGTTC
GAGGGCGACACCCTGGTGAACCGCATCGAGCTGAAGGGCATCGACTTCAAGGAGGACGGCAACATCCTGG
GGCACAAGCTGGAGTACAACTACAACAGCCACAACGTCTATATCACCGCCGACAAGCAGAAGAACGGCAT
CAAGGCCAACTTCAAGATCCGCCACAACATCGAGGACGGCGGCGTGCAGCTCGCCGACCACTACCAGCAG
AACACCCCCATCGGCGACGGCCCCGTGCTGCTGCCCGACAACCACTACCTGAGCTACCAGTCCAAGCTGA
GCAAAGACCCCAACGAGAAGCGCGATCACATGGTCCTGCTGGAGTTCGTGACCGCCGCCGGGATCACTCT
CGGCATGGACGAGCTGTACAAGTAAGTAATTAGCTGAGCTTGGACTCCTGTTGATAGATCCAGTAATGAC
CTCAGAACTCCATCTGGATTTGTTCAGAACGCTCGGTTGCCGCCGGGCGTTTTTTATTGGTGAGAATCCA
AGCTAGCTTGGCGAGATTTTCAGGAGCTAAGGAAGCTAAAATGGAGAAAAAAATCACTGGATATACCACC
GTTGATATATCCCAATGGCATCGTAAAGAACATTTTGAGGCATTTCAGTCAGTTGCTCAATGTACCTATA
ACCAGACCGTTCAGCTGGATATTACGGCCTTTTTAAAGACCGTAAAGAAAAATAAGCACAAGTTTTATCC
GGCCTTTATTCACATTCTTGCCCGCCTGATGAATGCTCATCCGGAATTTCGTATGGCAATGAAAGACGGT
GAGCTGGTGATATGGGATAGTGTTCACCCTTGTTACACCGTTTTCCATGAGCAAACTGAAACGTTTTCAT
CGCTCTGGAGTGAATACCACGACGATTTCCGGCAGTTTCTACACATATATTCGCAAGATGTGGCGTGTTA
CGGTGAAAACCTGGCCTATTTCCCTAAAGGGTTTATTGAGAATATGTTTTTCGTCTCAGCCAATCCCTGG
GTGAGTTTCACCAGTTTTGATTTAAACGTGGCCAATATGGACAACTTCTTCGCCCCCGTTTTCACCATGG
GCAAATATTATACGCAAGGCGACAAGGTGCTGATGCCGCTGGCGATTCAGGTTCATCATGCCGTTTGTGA
TGGCTTCCATGTCGGCAGAATGCTTAATGAATTACAACAGTACTGCGATGAGTGGCAGGGCGGGGCGTAA
TTTTTTTAAGGCAGTTATTGGTGCCCTTAAACGCCTGGGGTAATGACTCTCTAGCTTGAGGCATCAAATA
AAACGAAAGGCTCAGTCGAAAGACTGGGCCTTTCGTTTTATCTGTTGTTTGTCGGTGAACGCTCTCCTGA
GTAGGACAAATCCGCCGCTAGGAGCTTGCGGCCGCCAGGATATCGACCCAAGTACCGCCACCTAACAATT
CGTTCAAGCCGAGATCGGCTTCCCGGCCGACGCGTCAATTCGAGCGCGTCAATTCGAGGGCCGCGGCCTA
GGCGGCCAGATCTGATCAAGAGACAGTCTAGCTAGAATTAATTCGAGTCGACCGATCCCGTACACAAGTA
GCGTCCTGAACGGAACCTTTCCCGTTTTCCAGGATCTGATCTTCCATGTGACCTCCTAACATGGTAACGT
TCATGATAACTTCTGCTCTTCATCGTGCGGCCGACTGGGCTAAATCTGTGTTCTCTTCGGCGGCGCTGGG
TGATCCTCGCCGTACTGCCCGCTTGGTTAACGTCGCCGCCCAATTGGCAAAATATTCTGGTAAATCAATA
ACCATCTCATCAGAGGGTAGTGAAGCCATGCAGGAAGGCGCTTACCGATTTATCCGCAATCCCAACGTTT
CTGCCGAGGCGATCAGAAAGGCTGGCGCCATGCAAACAGTCAAGTTGGCTCAGGAGTTTCCCGAACTGCT
GGCCATTGAGGACACCACCTCTTTGAGTTATCGCCACCAGGTCGCCGAAGAGCTTGGCAAGCTGGGCTCT
ATTCAGGATAAATCCCGCGGATGGTGGGTTCACTCCGTTCTCTTGCTCGAGGCCACCACATTCCGCACCG
TAGGATTACTGCATCAGGAGTGGTGGATGCGCCCGGATGACCCTGCCGATGCGGATGAAAAGGAGAGTGG
CAAATGGCTGGCAGCCGCCGCAACTAGCCGGTTACGCATGGGCAGCATGATGAGCAACGTGATTGCGGTC
TGTGACCGCGAAGCCGATATTCATGCTTATCTGCAGGACAAACTGGCGCATAACGAGCGCTTCGTGGTGC
GCTCCAAGCACCCACGCAAGGACGTAGAGTCTGGGTTGTATCTGTACGACCATCTGAAGAACCAACCGGA
GTTGGGTGGCTATCAGATCAGCATTCCGCAAAAGGGCGTGGTGGATAAACGCGGTAAACGTAAAAATCGA
CCAGCCCGCAAGGCGAGCTTGAGCCTGCGCAGTGGGCGCATCACGCTAAAACAGGGGAATATCACGCTCA
ACGCGGTGCTGGCCGAGGAGATTAACCCGCCCAAGGGTGAGACCCCGTTGAAATGGTTGTTGCTGACCAG
CGAACCGGTCGAGTCGCTAGCCCAAGCCTTGCGCGTCATCGACATTTATACCCATCGCTGGCGGATCGAG
GAGTTCCATAAGGCATGGAAAACCGGAGCAGGAGCCGAGAGGCAACGCATGGAGGAGCCGGATAATCTGG
AGCGGATGGTCTCGATCCTCTCGTTTGTTGCGGTCAGGCTGTTACAGCTCAGAGAAAGCTTCACGCTGCC
GCAAGCACTCAGGGCGCAAGGGCTGCTAAAGGAAGCGGAACACGTAGAAAGCCAGTCCGCAGAAACGGTG
CTGACCCCGGATGAATGTCAGCTACTGGGCTATCTGGACAAGGGAAAACGCAAGCGCAAAGAGAAAGCAG
GTAGCTTGCAGTGGGCTTACATGGCGATAGCTAGACTGGGCGGTTTTATGGACAGCAAGCGAACCGGAAT
TGCCAGCTGGGGCGCCCTCTGGGAAGGTTGGGAAGCCCTGCAAAGTAAACTGGATGGCTTTCTTGCCGCC
AAGGATCTGATGGCGCAGGGGATCAAGATCTGATCGGTCGATCGAATTAATTCCCAATTCTTGAAGACGA
AAGGGCCTCGTGATACGCCTATTTTTATAGGTTAATGTCATGATAATAATGGTTTCTTAGACGTCAGGTG
GCACTTTTCGGGGAAATGTGCGCGGAACCCCTATTTGTTTATTTTTCTAAATACATTCAAATATGTATCC
GCTCATGAGACAATAACCCTGATAAATGCTTCAATAATATTGAAAAAGGAAGAGTATGAGTATTCAACAT
TTCCGTGTCGCCCTTATTCCCTTTTTTGCGGCATTTTGCCTTCCTGTTTTTGCTCACCCAGAAACGCTGG
TGAAAGTAAAAGATGCTGAAGATCAGTTGGGTGCACGAGTGGGTTACATCGAACTGGATCTCAACAGCGG
TAAGATCCTTGAGAGTTTTCGCCCCGAAGAACGTTTTCCAATGATGAGCACTTTTAAAGTTCTGCTATGT
GGCGCGGTATTATCCCGTATTGACGCCGGGCAAGAGCAACTCGGTCGCCGCATACACTATTCTCAGAATG
ACTTGGTTGAGTACTCACCAGTCACAGAAAAGCATCTTACGGATGGCATGACAGTAAGAGAATTATGCAG
TGCTGCCATAACCATGAGTGATAACACTGCGGCCAACTTACTTCTGACAACGATCGGAGGACCGAAGGAG
CTAACCGCTTTTTTGCACAACATGGGGGATCATGTAACTCGCCTTGATCGTTGGGAACCGGAGCTGAATG
AAGCCATACCAAACGACGAGCGTGACACCACGATGCCTGTAGCAATGGCAACAACGTTGCGCAAACTATT
AACTGGCGAACTACTTACTCTAGCTTCCCGGCAACAATTAATAGACTGGATGGAGGCGGATAAAGTTGCA
GGACCACTTCTGCGCTCGGCCCTTCCGGCTGGCTGGTTTATTGCTGATAAATCTGGAGCCGGTGAGCGTG
GGTCTCGCGGTATCATTGCAGCACTGGGGCCAGATGGTAAGCCCTCCCGTATCGTAGTTATCTACACGAC
GGGGAGTCAGGCAACTATGGATGAACGAAATAGACAGATCGCTGAGATAGGTGCCTCACTGATTAAGCAT
TGGTAACTGTCAGACCAAGTTTACTCATATATACTTTAGATTGATTTAAAACTTCATTTTTAATTTAAAA
GGATCTAGGTGAAGATCCGGGGA
Features (pLannotate 1.2.2; 16 found; start..end, strand, type, name):
    152..261     +  oriT           oriT: incP origin of transfer
    294..339     +  CDS            traJ (fragment): oriT-recognizing protein; traJ
    410..742     +  rep_origin     R6K γ ori (fragment): γ replication origin from E. coli plasmid R6K; requires the R6K initiator protein pi for replication
    793..856     +  misc_feature   MCS (fragment): pBluescript multiple cloning site
    894..2093    -  CDS            TcR: tetracycline efflux protein; tetA; confers resistance to tetracycline
   2199..2841    +  CDS            TetR (fragment): tetracycline resistance regulatory protein; tetR
   2863..3189    +  CDS            tnpA (fragment): TN5P_ECOLX - Also known as tnp. Experimental evidence at protein level: Swiss-Prot protein existence level 1. Mediates transposition of transposon Tn5 by a 'cut and paste' mechanism. First, the monomeric transposase binds the 19 bp inverted DNA repeats flanking the transposon. Then, dimerization of the DNA- bound transposase creates a synaptic DNA complex. After nicking of the first DNA strand, excision of the transposon proceeds through a series of intermediates. The transposase then mediates the insertion of the transposon at a new site by strand transfer. The activity of the wild- type tran
   3226..3942    +  CDS            SYFP2: SYFP2 is a basic (constitutively fluorescent) yellow fluorescent protein published in 2006, derived from Aequorea victoria. It is reported to be a very rapidly-maturing monomer with moderate acid sensitivity.
   3963..4057    +  terminator     lambda t0 terminator: transcription terminator from phage lambda
   4072..4100    +  promoter       cat promoter (fragment): promoter of the E. coli cat gene encoding chloramphenicol acetyltransferase
   4101..4757    +  CDS            cat: CAT_ECOLX - Experimental evidence at protein level: Swiss-Prot protein existence level 1. This enzyme is an effector of chloramphenicol resistance in bacteria. From Escherichia coli. This protein is used as a marker in many commonly used cloning vectors, such as pACYC184.
   4825..4911    +  terminator     rrnB T1 terminator: Escherichia coli rrnB; transcription terminator T1 from the E. coli rrnB gene
   4939..4965    +  CDS            GmR (fragment): gentamycin acetyltransferase; aacC1; confers resistance to gentamycin
   5183..6610    +  CDS            tnpA: TN5P_ECOLX - Also known as tnp. Experimental evidence at protein level: Swiss-Prot protein existence level 1. Mediates transposition of transposon Tn5 by a 'cut and paste' mechanism. First, the monomeric transposase binds the 19 bp inverted DNA repeats flanking the transposon. Then, dimerization of the DNA- bound transposase creates a synaptic DNA complex. After nicking of the first DNA strand, excision of the transposon proceeds through a series of intermediates. The transposase then mediates the insertion of the transposon at a new site by strand transfer. The activity of the wild- type tran
   6741..6845    +  promoter       AmpR promoter: bla
   6846..7706    +  CDS            AmpR: β-lactamase; bla; confers resistance to ampicillin, carbenicillin, and related antibiotics
