[The description below was written by a language model from this plasmid's Addgene catalogue record and pLannotate feature annotations shown in this document.]
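Description:
pMRE-Tn5-163 is a miniTn5 suicide delivery plasmid built on the pAG408 backbone, designed to insert a constitutively expressed yellow fluorescent protein gene into the chromosomes of diverse bacteria. It replicates from an R6K γ origin, which depends on the pi initiator protein. It is therefore maintained in a lambda pir host such as E. coli S17-1 lambda pir and cannot persist in recipients lacking pi. An incP oriT, accompanied by a traJ fragment, allows conjugative mobilisation from the donor strain. Ampicillin resistance (bla with its own promoter) selects for the plasmid in E. coli.

The payload is synthetic sYFP2, a rapidly maturing monomeric yellow fluorescent protein derived from Aequorea victoria, followed by the lambda t0 terminator. Immediately downstream sits a chloramphenicol acetyltransferase gene with its cat promoter and an rrnB T1 terminator. A tetracycline efflux gene (tetA) and a partial tetR are also annotated, consistent with the listed chloramphenicol/tetracycline selectable markers. The promoter driving sYFP2 is not annotated in the feature table. The record notes derivation from a plasmid whose name includes "Ptuf", but the promoter is not otherwise stated. The transposon ends are also not annotated, so the exact boundaries of the mobile element cannot be read from the table. A full-length Tn5 transposase gene (tnpA) is present, along with a short tnpA fragment upstream of sYFP2 and a remnant of a gentamicin resistance gene, probably left over from the parent vector.

In a typical miniTn5 design, the transposase acts on the cargo cassette but is itself lost with the non-replicating backbone, giving stable insertions. The construct belongs to a toolbox for fluorescently tagging bacteria by chromosomal insertion.
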