Addgene plasmid #118542: pMRE-Tn5-163
Purpose: miniTn5 plasmid to deliver constitutively expressed fluorescent protein genes in bacteria
Depositing lab: Mitja Remus-Emsermann. Depositing organization: University of Canterbury. Publication: Chromatic Bacteria - A Broad Host-Range Plasmid and Chromosomal Insertion Toolbox for Fluorescent Protein Expression in Bacteria. Schlechter RO, Jun H, Bernach M, Oso S, Boyd E, Munoz-Lintz DA, Dobson RCJ, Remus DM, Remus-Emsermann MNP. Front Microbiol. 2018 Dec 12;9:3052. doi: 10.3389/fmicb.2018.03052. eCollection 2018. PubMed 30631309.
Backbone
  Vector backbone: pAG408
  Vector type: Bacterial Expression ; miniTn5 delivery vector
  Selectable markers: Chloramphenicol/ Tetracycline
Growth in bacteria
  Bacterial resistance: Ampicillin, 100 μg/mL
  Growth temperature: 37°C
  Growth strain: E. coli S17-1 lambda pir
  Copy number: High Copy
Gene/Insert
  Gene/Insert name: sYFP2
  Species: Synthetic
  Cloning method: Gibson Cloning
Resource information
  A portion of this plasmid was derived from a plasmid made by: pMREtn5-Ptuf-sYFP2
Terms and licenses: Academic/Nonprofit Terms; Industry Terms: Not Available to Industry
Depositor comments: Please visit https://www.biorxiv.org/content/early/2018/09/07/402172 for bioRxiv preprint.
How to cite: pMRE-Tn5-163 was a gift from Mitja Remus-Emsermann (Addgene plasmid # 118542 ; http://n2t.net/addgene:118542 ; RRID:Addgene_118542)
